Features (pLannotate 1.2.2; 27 found; start..end, strand, type, name):
      4..383     +  enhancer       CMV enhancer: human cytomegalovirus immediate early enhancer
    386..661     +  promoter       chicken β-actin promoter: No description available
    662..1670    +  intron         chimeric intron: chimera between introns from chicken β-actin and rabbit β-globin
   1668..1724    +  CDS            HBB (fragment): HBB_LEPEU - Experimental evidence at protein level: Swiss-Prot protein existence level 1. Involved in oxygen transport from the lung to the various peripheral tissues. From Lepus europaeus (European hare).
   1755..1774    +  CDS            SV40 NLS (fragment): nuclear localization signal of SV40 (simian virus 40) large T antigen
   1830..2018    +  CDS            Trl (fragment): GAGA_DROME - Also known as Adf-2, GAGA, Nc70F, TFGAGA. Experimental evidence at protein level: Swiss-Prot protein existence level 1. Transcriptional activator that functions by regulating chromatin structure. Overcomes the repressive effects of chromatin by promoting the open chromatin conformation in promoter gene regions, thereby allowing access to other transcription factors. Binds to DNA Polycomb response elements (PREs) at the bithorax complex and to the proximal region of the engrailed promoter, and positively regulates transcription of many genes including homeotic ones. Binds to the DN
   2037..2756    +  CDS            EGFP: the original enhanced GFP (Yang et al., 1996) mammalian codon-optimized
   2773..2856    +  CDS            large T antigen (fragment): large T antigen from SV40 (simian virus 40)
   2879..3000    +  polyA_signal   SV40 poly(A) signal: SV40 polyadenylation signal
   3031..3479    -  polyA_signal   PGK poly(A) signal: mouse phosphoglycerate kinase 1 polyadenylation signal
   3480..3611    -  CDS            dmpM (fragment): DMPM_STRAD - Protein inferred from homology: Swiss-Prot protein existence level 3. From Streptomyces alboniger.
   3661..4260    -  CDS            PuroR: puromycin N-acetyltransferase; pac from Streptomyces alboniger; confers resistance to puromycin
   4279..4776    -  promoter       PGK promoter: mouse phosphoglycerate kinase 1 promoter
   4781..4858    +  CDS            HBB (fragment): HBB_PONPY - Experimental evidence at transcript level: Swiss-Prot protein existence level 2. Involved in oxygen transport from the lung to the various peripheral tissues. From Pongo pygmaeus (Bornean orangutan).
   4929..4984    +  polyA_signal   β-globin poly(A) signal: rabbit β-globin polyadenylation signal (Gil and Proudfoot, 1987)
   5346..5365    +  CDS            SV40 NLS (fragment): nuclear localization signal of SV40 (simian virus 40) large T antigen
   5421..5609    +  CDS            Trl (fragment): GAGA_DROME - Also known as Adf-2, GAGA, Nc70F, TFGAGA. Experimental evidence at protein level: Swiss-Prot protein existence level 1. Transcriptional activator that functions by regulating chromatin structure. Overcomes the repressive effects of chromatin by promoting the open chromatin conformation in promoter gene regions, thereby allowing access to other transcription factors. Binds to DNA Polycomb response elements (PREs) at the bithorax complex and to the proximal region of the engrailed promoter, and positively regulates transcription of many genes including homeotic ones. Binds to the DN
   5634..6221    +  CDS            (3-F)Tyr-EGFP (fragment): (3-F)Tyr-EGFP is a basic (constitutively fluorescent) green fluorescent protein published in 2004, derived from Aequorea victoria.
   6242..6263    -  protein_bind   CAP binding site: CAP binding activates transcription in the presence of cAMP. E. coli catabolite activator protein
   6276..6315    -  CDS            lacI (fragment): lac repressor; lacI; The lac repressor binds to the lac operator to inhibit transcription in E. coli. This inhibition can be relieved by adding lactose or isopropyl-β-D-thiogalactopyranoside (IPTG).
   6322..6344    +  promoter       SV40 promoter (fragment): SV40 enhancer and early promoter
   6368..6503    +  rep_origin     SV40 ori: SV40 origin of replication
   6523..6657    +  polyA_signal   SV40 poly(A) signal: SV40 polyadenylation signal
   6659..6713    -  CDS            lacI (fragment): lac repressor; lacI; The lac repressor binds to the lac operator to inhibit transcription in E. coli. This inhibition can be relieved by adding lactose or isopropyl-β-D-thiogalactopyranoside (IPTG).
   6896..7484    -  rep_origin     ori: high-copy-number ColE1/pMB1/pBR322/pUC origin of replication
   7655..8515    -  CDS            AmpR: β-lactamase; bla; confers resistance to ampicillin, carbenicillin, and related antibiotics
   8516..8620    -  promoter       AmpR promoter: bla
>Addgene plasmid | pDRGFP | analyzer sequence | sequence record 12506
GTCGACATTGATTATTGACTAGTTATTAATAGTAATCAATTACGGGGTCATTAGTTCATAGCCCATATAT
GGAGTTCCGCGTTACATAACTTACGGTAAATGGCCCGCCTGGCTGACCGCCCAACGACCCCCGCCCATTG
ACGTCAATAATGACGTATGTTCCCATAGTAACGCCAATAGGGACTTTCCATTGACGTCAATGGGTGGAGT
ATTTACGGTAAACTGCCCACTTGGCAGTACATCAAGTGTATCATATGCCAAGTCCGCCCCCTATTGACGT
CAATGACGGTAAATGGCCCGCCTGGCATTATGCCCAGTACATGACCTTACGGGACTTTCCTACTTGGCAG
TACATCTACGTATTAGTCATCGCTATTACCATGGGTCGAGGTGAGCCCCACGTTCTGCTTCACTCTCCCC
ATCTCCCCCCCCTCCCCACCCCCAATTTTGTATTTATTTATTTTTTAATTATTTTGTGCAGCGATGGGGG
CGGGGGGGGGGGGGGCGCGCGCCAGGCGGGGCGGGGCGGGGCGAGGGGCGGGGCGGGGCGAGGCGGAGAG
GTGCGGCGGCAGCCAATCAGAGCGGCGCGCTCCGAAAGTTTCCTTTTATGGCGAGGCGGCGGCGGCGGCG
GCCCTATAAAAAGCGAAGCGCGCGGCGGGCGGGAGTCGCTGCGTTGCCTTCGCCCCGTGCCCCGCTCCGC
GCCGCCTCGCGCCGCCCGCCCCGGCTCTGACTGACCGCGTTACTCCCACAGGTGAGCGGGCGGGACGGCC
CTTCTCCTCCGGGCTGTAATTAGCGCTTGGTTTAATGACGGCTCGTTTCTTTTCTGTGGCTGCGTGAAAG
CCTTAAAGGGCTCCGGGAGGGCCCTTTGTGCGGGGGGGAGCGGCTCGGGGGGTGCGTGCGTGTGTGTGTG
CGTGGGGAGCGCCGCGTGCGGCCCGCGCTGCCCGGCGGCTGTGAGCGCTGCGGGCGCGGCGCGGGGCTTT
GTGCGCTCCGCGTGTGCGCGAGGGGAGCGCGGCCGGGGGCGGTGCCCCGCGGTGCGGGGGGGCTGCGAGG
GGAACAAAGGCTGCGTGCGGGGTGTGTGCGTGGGGGGGTGAGCAGGGGGTGTGGGCGCGGCGGTCGGGCT
GTAACCCCCCCCTGCACCCCCCTCCCCGAGTTGCTGAGCACGGCCCGGCTTCGGGTGCGGGGCTCCGTGC
GGGGCGTGGCGCGGGGCTCGCCGTGCCGGGCGGGGGGTGGCGGCAGGTGGGGGTGCCGGGCGGGGCGGGG
CCGCCTCGGGCCGGGGAGGGCTCGGGGGAGGGGCGCGGCGGCCCCGGAGCGCCGGCGGCTGTCGAGGCGC
GGCGAGCCGCAGCCATTGCCTTTTATGGTAATCGTGCGAGAGGGCGCAGGGACTTCCTTTGTCCCAAATC
TGGCGGAGCCGAAATCTGGGAGGCGCCGCCGCACCCCCTCTAGCGGGCGCGGGCGAAGCGGTGCGGCGCC
GGCAGGAAGGAAATGGGCGGGGAGGGCCTTCGTGCGTCGCCGCGCCGCCGTCCCCTTCTCCATCTCCAGC
CTCGGGGCTGCCGCAGGGGGACGGCTGCCTTCGGGGGGGACGGGGCAGGGCGGGGTTCGGCTTCTGGCGT
GTGACCGGCGGCTCTAGAGCCTCTGCTAACCATGTTCATGCCTTCTTCTTTTTCCTACAGCTCCTGGGCA
ACGTGCTGGTTATTGTGCTGTCTCATCATTTTGGCAAAGAATTCAGATCCGCCGCCACTATGGGATCAAG
ATCGCCAAAAAAGAAGAGAAAGGTGCCGAAGAAGCATGCAGCACCACCAAAAAAAAAACGAAAAGTAGAA
GACCCACGAGGCAACACCAGCGGCGTGCTGAGCACCCCCAAGGCCAAGAGGGCCAAGCACCCCCCCGGCA
CCGAGAAGCCCAGGAGCAGGAGCCAGAGCGAGCAGCCCGCCACCTGCCCCATCTGCTACGCCGTGATCAG
GCAGAGCAGGAACCTGAGGAGGCACCTGGAGCTGAGGCACTTCGCCAAGCCCGGCGTGGATCCACCGGTC
GCCACCATGGTGAGCAAGGGCGAGGAGCTGTTCACCGGGGTGGTGCCCATCCTGGTCGAGCTGGACGGCG
ACGTAAACGGCCACAAGTTCAGCGTGTCCGGCTAGGGATAACAGGGTAATACCTACGGCAAGCTGACCCT
GAAGTTCATCTGCACCACCGGCAAGCTGCCCGTGCCCTGGCCCACCCTCGTGACCACCCTGACCTACGGC
GTGCAGTGCTTCAGCCGCTACCCCGACCACATGAAGCAGCACGACTTCTTCAAGTCCGCCATGCCCGAAG
GCTACGTCCAGGAGCGCACCATCTTCTTCAAGGACGACGGCAACTACAAGACCCGCGCCGAGGTGAAGTT
CGAGGGCGACACCCTGGTGAACCGCATCGAGCTGAAGGGCATCGACTTCAAGGAGGACGGCAACATCCTG
GGGCACAAGCTGGAGTACAACTACAACAGCCACAACGTCTATATCATGGCCGACAAGCAGAAGAACGGCA
TCAAGGTGAACTTCAAGATCCGCCACAACATCGAGGACGGCAGCGTGCAGCTCGCCGACCACTACCAGCA
GAACACCCCCATCGGCGACGGCCCCGTGCTGCTGCCCGACAACCACTACCTGAGCACCCAGTCCGCCCTG
AGCAAAGACCCCAACGAGAAGCGCGATCACATGGTCCTGCTGGAGTTCGTGACCGCCGCCGGGATCACTC
TCGGCATGGACGAGCTGTACAAGTAAAGCGGCCGCGACTCTAGATCATAATCAGCCATACCACATTTGTA
GAGGTTTTACTTGCTTTAAAAAACCTCCCACACCTCCCCCTGAACCTGAAACATAAAATGAATGCAATTG
TTGTTGTTAACTTGTTTATTGCAGCTTATAATGGTTACAAATAAAGCAATAGCATCACAAATTTCACAAA
TAAAGCATTTTTTTCACTGCATTCTAGTTGTGGTTTGTCCAAACTCATCAATGTATCTTAAGGCGTAAAT
TGTAAGCGTTAATCTGAAGCTTCTGATGGAATTAGAACTTGGCAAAACAATACTGAGAATGAAGTGTATG
TGGAACAGAGGCTGCTGATCTCGTTCTTCAGGCTATGAAACTGACACATTTGGAAACCACAGTACTTAGA
ACCACAAAGTGGGAATCAAGAGAAAAACAATGATCCCACGAGAGATCTATAGATCTATAGATCATGAGTG
GGAGGAATGAGCTGGCCCTTAATTTGGTTTTGCTTGTTTAAATTATGATATCCAACTATGAAACATTATC
ATAAAGCAATAGTAAAGAGCCTTCAGTAAAGAGCAGGCATTTATCTAATCCCACCCCACCCCCACCCCCG
TAGCTCCAATCCTTCCATTCAAAATGTAGGTACTCTGTTCTCACCCTTCTTAACAAAGTATGACAGGAAA
AACTTCCATTTTAGTGGACATCTTTATTGTTTAATAGATCATCAATTTCGATCCGCTCCTGGGCACCGAA
CTGCGCCGCGTGTTCAGCAGGGTCGGCGTGTTCGGTGTGTCCCCCGCGGTGGGCCTCGGGGGCGGGTGCG
GGGTCGGCGGGGCCGCCCCGGGTGGCTTCGGTCGGAGCCATGGGGTCGTGCGCTCCTTTCGGTCGGGCGC
TGCGGGTCGTGGGGCGGGCGTCAGGCACCGGGCTTGCGGGTCATGCACCAGGTGCGCGGTCCTTCGGGCA
CCTCGACGTCGGCGGTGACGGTGAAGCCGAGCCGCTCGTAGAAGGGGAGGTTGCGGGGCGCGGAGGTCTC
CAGGAAGGCGGGCACCCCGGCGCGCTCGGCCGCCTCCACTCCGGGGAGCACGACGGCGCTGCCCAGACCC
TTGCCCTGGTGGTCGGGCGAGACGCCGACGGTGGCCAGGAACCACGCGGGCTCCTTGGGCCGGTGCGGCG
CCAGGAGGCCTTCCATCTGTTGCTGCGCGGCCAGCCGGGAACCGCTCAACTCGGCCATGCGCGGGCCGAT
CTCGGCGAACACCGCCCCCGCTTCGACGCTCTCCGGCGTGGTCCAGACCGCCACCGCGGCGCCGTCGTCC
GCGACCCACACCTTGCCGATGTCGAGCCCGACGCGCGTGAGGAAGAGTTCTTGCAGCTCGGTGACCCGCT
CGATGTGGCGGTCCGGGTCGACGGTGTGGCGCGTGGCGGGGTAGTCGGCGAACGCGGCGGCGAGGGTGCG
TACGGCCCGGGGGACGTCGTCGCGGGTGGCGAGGCGCACCGTGGGCTTGTACTCGGTCATGGTGGCGGCT
GGATCGGTCGAAAGGCCCGGAGATGAGGAAGAGGAGAACAGCGCGGCAGACGTGCGCTTTTGAAGCGTGC
AGAATGCCGGGCCTCCGGAGGACCTTCGGGCGCCCGCCCCGCCCCTGAGCCCGCCCCTGAGCCCGCCCCC
GGACCCACCCCTTCCCAGCCTCTGAGCCCAGAAAGCGAAGGAGCAAAGCTGCTATTGGCCGCTGCCCCAA
AGGCCTACCCGCTTCCATTGCTCAGCGGTGCTGTCCATCTGCACGAGACTAGTGAGACGTGCTACTTCCA
TTTGTCACGTCCTGCACGACGCGAGCTGCGGGGCGGGGGGGAACTTCCTGACTAGGGGAGGAGTAGAAGG
TGGCGCGAAGGGGCCACCAAAGAACGGAGCCGGTTGGCGCCTACCGGTGGATGTGGAATGTGTGAGGCCA
GAGGCCACTTGTGTAGCGCCAAGTGCCCAGCGGGGCTGCTAAAGCGCATGCTCCAGACTGCCTTGGGAAA
AGCGCCTCCCCTACCCGGTAGAATTCACTCCTCAGGTGCAGGCTGCCTATCAGAAGGTGGTGGCTGGTGT
GGCCAATGCCCTGGCTCACAAATACCACTGAGATCTTTTTCCCTCTGCCAAAAATTATGGGGACATCATG
AAGCCCCTTGAGCATCTGACTTCTGGCTAATAAAGGAAATTTATTTTCATTGCAATAGTGTGTTGGAATT
TTTTGTGTCTCTCACTCGGAAGGACATATGGGAGGGCAAATCATTTAAAACATCAGAATGAGTATTTGGT
TTAGAGTTTGGCAACATATGCCATATGCTGGCTGCCATGAACAAAGGTGGCTATAAAGAGGTCATCAGTA
TATGAAACAGCCCCCTGCTGTCCATTCCTTATTCCATAGAAAAGCCTTGACTTGAGGTTAGATTTTTTTT
ATATTTTGTTTTGTGTTATTTTTTTCTTTAACATCCCTAAAATTTTCCTTACATGTTTTACTAGCCAGAT
TTTTCCTCCTCTCCTGACTACTCCCAGTCATAGCTGTCCCTCTTCTCTTATGAAGATCCCTCGACCTGCA
GCCCAAGCTTTAGGGATCAAGATCGCCAAAAAAGAAGAGAAAGGTGCCGAAGAAGCATGCAGCACCACCA
AAAAAAAAACGAAAAGTAGAAGACCCACGAGGCAACACCAGCGGCGTGCTGAGCACCCCCAAGGCCAAGA
GGGCCAAGCACCCCCCCGGCACCGAGAAGCCCAGGAGCAGGAGCCAGAGCGAGCAGCCCGCCACCTGCCC
CATCTGCTACGCCGTGATCAGGCAGAGCAGGAACCTGAGGAGGCACCTGGAGCTGAGGCACTTCGCCAAG
CCCGGCGTGGATCCACCGGTCGCCACCATGGTGAGCAAGGGCGAGGAGCTGTTCACCGGGGTGGTGCCCA
TCCTGGTCGAGCTGGACGGCGACGTAAACGGCCACAAGTTCAGCGTGTCCGGCGAGGGCGAGGGCGATGC
CACCTACGGCAAGCTGACCCTGAAGTTCATCTGCACCACCGGCAAGCTGCCCGTGCCCTGGCCCACCCTC
GTGACCACCCTGACCTACGGCGTGCAGTGCTTCAGCCGCTACCCCGACCACATGAAGCAGCACGACTTCT
TCAAGTCCGCCATGCCCGAAGGCTACGTCCAGGAGCGCACCATCTTCTTCAAGGACGACGGCAACTACAA
GACCCGCGCCGAGGTGAAGTTCGAGGGCGACACCCTGGTGAACCGCATCGAGCTGAAGGGCATCGACTTC
AAGGAGGACGGCAACATCCTGGGGCACAAGCTGGAGTACAACTACAACAGCCACAACGTCTATATCATGG
CCGACAAGCAGAAGAACGGCATCAAGGTGAACTTCAATAAAAGCTTGGCGTAATCATGGTCATAGCTGTT
TCCTGTGTGAAATTGTTATCCGCTCACAATTCCACACAACATACGAGCCGGAAGCATAAAGTGTAAAGCC
TGGGGTGCCTAATGAGTGAGCTAACTCACATTAATTGCGTTGCGCTCACTGCCCGCTTTCCAGTCGGGAA
ACCTGTCGTGCCAGCGGATCCGCATCTCAATTAGTCAGCAACCATAGTCCCGCCCCTAACTCCGCCCATC
CCGCCCCTAACTCCGCCCAGTTCCGCCCATTCTCCGCCCCATGGCTGACTAATTTTTTTTATTTATGCAG
AGGCCGAGGCCGCCTCGGCCTCTGAGCTATTCCAGAAGTAGTGAGGAGGCTTTTTTGGAGGCCTAGGCTT
TTGCAAAAAGCTAACTTGTTTATTGCAGCTTATAATGGTTACAAATAAAGCAATAGCATCACAAATTTCA
CAAATAAAGCATTTTTTTCACTGCATTCTAGTTGTGGTTTGTCCAAACTCATCAATGTATCTTATCATGT
CTGGATCCGCTGCATTAATGAATCGGCCAACGCGCGGGGAGAGGCGGTTTGCGTATTGGGCGCTCTTCCG
CTTCCTCGCTCACTGACTCGCTGCGCTCGGTCGTTCGGCTGCGGCGAGCGGTATCAGCTCACTCAAAGGC
GGTAATACGGTTATCCACAGAATCAGGGGATAACGCAGGAAAGAACATGTGAGCAAAAGGCCAGCAAAAG
GCCAGGAACCGTAAAAAGGCCGCGTTGCTGGCGTTTTTCCATAGGCTCCGCCCCCCTGACGAGCATCACA
AAAATCGACGCTCAAGTCAGAGGTGGCGAAACCCGACAGGACTATAAAGATACCAGGCGTTTCCCCCTGG
AAGCTCCCTCGTGCGCTCTCCTGTTCCGACCCTGCCGCTTACCGGATACCTGTCCGCCTTTCTCCCTTCG
GGAAGCGTGGCGCTTTCTCAAAGCTCACGCTGTAGGTATCTCAGTTCGGTGTAGGTCGTTCGCTCCAAGC
TGGGCTGTGTGCACGAACCCCCCGTTCAGCCCGACCGCTGCGCCTTATCCGGTAACTATCGTCTTGAGTC
CAACCCGGTAAGACACGACTTATCGCCACTGGCAGCAGCCACTGGTAACAGGATTAGCAGAGCGAGGTAT
GTAGGCGGTGCTACAGAGTTCTTGAAGTGGTGGCCTAACTACGGCTACACTAGAAGAACAGTATTTGGTA
TCTGCGCTCTGCTGAAGCCAGTTACCTTCGGAAAAAGAGTTGGTAGCTCTTGATCCGGCAAACAAACCAC
CGCTGGTAGCGGTGGTTTTTTTGTTTGCAAGCAGCAGATTACGCGCAGAAAAAAAGGATCTCAAGAAGAT
CCTTTGATCTTTTCTACGGGGTCTGACGCTCAGTGGAACGAAAACTCACGTTAAGGGATTTTGGTCATGA
GATTATCAAAAAGGATCTTCACCTAGATCCTTTTAAATTAAAAATGAAGTTTTAAATCAATCTAAAGTAT
ATATGAGTAAACTTGGTCTGACAGTTACCAATGCTTAATCAGTGAGGCACCTATCTCAGCGATCTGTCTA
TTTCGTTCATCCATAGTTGCCTGACTCCCCGTCGTGTAGATAACTACGATACGGGAGGGCTTACCATCTG
GCCCCAGTGCTGCAATGATACCGCGAGACCCACGCTCACCGGCTCCAGATTTATCAGCAATAAACCAGCC
AGCCGGAAGGGCCGAGCGCAGAAGTGGTCCTGCAACTTTATCCGCCTCCATCCAGTCTATTAATTGTTGC
CGGGAAGCTAGAGTAAGTAGTTCGCCAGTTAATAGTTTGCGCAACGTTGTTGCCATTGCTACAGGCATCG
TGGTGTCACGCTCGTCGTTTGGTATGGCTTCATTCAGCTCCGGTTCCCAACGATCAAGGCGAGTTACATG
ATCCCCCATGTTGTGCAAAAAAGCGGTTAGCTCCTTCGGTCCTCCGATCGTTGTCAGAAGTAAGTTGGCC
GCAGTGTTATCACTCATGGTTATGGCAGCACTGCATAATTCTCTTACTGTCATGCCATCCGTAAGATGCT
TTTCTGTGACTGGTGAGTACTCAACCAAGTCATTCTGAGAATAGTGTATGCGGCGACCGAGTTGCTCTTG
CCCGGCGTCAATACGGGATAATACCGCGCCACATAGCAGAACTTTAAAAGTGCTCATCATTGGAAAACGT
TCTTCGGGGCGAAAACTCTCAAGGATCTTACCGCTGTTGAGATCCAGTTCGATGTAACCCACTCGTGCAC
CCAACTGATCTTCAGCATCTTTTACTTTCACCAGCGTTTCTGGGTGAGCAAAAACAGGAAGGCAAAATGC
CGCAAAAAAGGGAATAAGGGCGACACGGAAATGTTGAATACTCATACTCTTCCTTTTTCAATATTATTGA
AGCATTTATCAGGGTTATTGTCTCATGAGCGGATACATATTTGAATGTATTTAGAAAAATAAACAAATAG
GGGTTCCGCGCACATTTCCCCGAAAAGTGCCACCTG
